>Addgene plasmid #84725 | pVR2-m6 | addgene full sequence | sequence record 167510 | Addgene Assembled Sequence
TCGCGCGTTTCGGTGATGACGGTGAAAACCTCTGACACATGCAGCTCCCGGAGACGGTCACAGCTTGTCT
GTAAGCGGATGCCGGGAGCAGACAAGCCCGTCAGGGCGCGTCAGCGGGTGTTGGCGGGTGTCGGGGCTGG
CTTAACTATGCGGCATCAGAGCAGATTGTACTGAGAGTGCACCATATGCGGTGTGAAATACCGCACAGAT
GCGTAAGGAGAAAATACCGCATCAGGCGCCATTCGCCATTCAGGCTGCGCAACTGTTGGGAAGGGCGATC
GGTGCGGGCCTCTTCGCTATTACGCCAGCTGGCGAAAGGGGGATGTGCTGCAAGGCGATTAAGTTGGGTA
ACGCCAGGGTTTTCCCAGTCACGACGTTGTAAAACGACGGCCAGTGCCAAGCTTGCATGCCTGCAGGTCG
ACTCTAGAGGATCCCAAAACACTTGATACTGTATGAGCATACAGTATAATTGCTTCGGTACCGCTCTGCG
TTCCGTGCGATATGCGGGAGAGGTTCTAGCTACACCCTCTATAAAAAACTAATTGGACGAGCTGTATCCT
TGGATACGGCCTTTTTTATGTTTTTCTAGAGCACCTTCCGAAAAAAGGTGTTTTTTTGCGTGAATTAGCT
GTAGCGATGTCTCTCGCGAATTCGTAATCATGTCATAGCTGTTTCCTGTGTGAAATTGTTATCCGCTCAC
AATTCCACACAACATACGAGCCGGAAGCATAAAGTGTAAAGCCTGGGGTGCCTAATGAGTGAGCTAACTC
ACATTAATTGCGTTGCGCTCACTGCCCGCTTTCCAGTCGGGAAACCTGTCGTGCCAGCTGCATTAATGAA
TCGGCCAACGCGCGGGGAGAGGCGGTTTGCGTATTGGGCGCTCTTCCGCTTCCTCGCTCACTGACTCGCT
GCGCTCGGTCGTTCGGCTGCGGCGAGCGGTATCAGCTCACTCAAAGGCGGTAATACGGTTATCCACAGAA
TCAGGGGATAACGCAGGAAAGAACATGTGAGCAAAAGGCCAGCAAAAGGCCAGGAACCGTAAAAAGGCCG
CGTTGCTGGCGTTTTTCCATAGGCTCCGCCCCCCTGACGAGCATCACAAAAATCGACGCTCAAGTCAGAG
GTGGCGAAACCCGACAGGACTATAAAGATACCAGGCGTTTCCCCCTGGAAGCTCCCTCGTGCGCTCTCCT
GTTCCGACCCTGCCGCTTACCGGATACCTGTCCGCCTTTCTCCCTTCGGGAAGCGTGGCGCTTTCTCATA
GCTCACGCTGTAGGTATCTCAGTTCGGTGTAGGTCGTTCGCTCCAAGCTGGGCTGTGTGCACGAACCCCC
CGTTCAGCCCGACCGCTGCGCCTTATCCGGTAACTATCGTCTTGAGTCCAACCCGGTAAGACACGACTTA
TCGCCACTGGCAGCAGCCACTGGTAACAGGATTAGCAGAGCGAGGTATGTAGGCGGTGCTACAGAGTTCT
TGAAGTGGTGGCCTAACTACGGCTACACTAGAAGGACAGTATTTGGTATCTGCGCTCTGCTGAAGCCAGT
TACCTTCGGAAAAAGAGTTGGTAGCTCTTGATCCGGCAAACAAACCACCGCTGGTAGCGGTGGTTTTTTT
GTTTGCAAGCAGCAGATTACGCGCAGAAAAAAAGGATCTCAAGAAGATCCTTTGATCTTTTCTACGGGGT
CTGACGCTCAGTGGAACGAAAACTCACGTTAAGGGATTTTGGTCATGAGATTATCAAAAAGGATCTTCAC
CTAGATCCTTTTAAATTAAAAATGAAGTTTTAAATCAATCTAAAGTATATATGAGTAAACTTGGTCTGAC
AGTTACCAATGCTTAATCAGTGAGGCACCTATCTCAGCGATCTGTCTATTTCGTTCATCCATAGTTGCCT
GACTCCCCGTCGTGTAGATAACTACGATACGGGAGGGCTTACCATCTGGCCCCAGTGCTGCAATGATACC
GCGAGACCCACGCTCACCGGCTCCAGATTTATCAGCAATAAACCAGCCAGCCGGAAGGGCCGAGCGCAGA
AGTGGTCCTGCAACTTTATCCGCCTCCATCCAGTCTATTAATTGTTGCCGGGAAGCTAGAGTAAGTAGTT
CGCCAGTTAATAGTTTGCGCAACGTTGTTGCCATTGCTACAGGCATCGTGGTGTCACGCTCGTCGTTTGG
TATGGCTTCATTCAGCTCCGGTTCCCAACGATCAAGGCGAGTTACATGATCCCCCATGTTGTGCAAAAAA
GCGGTTAGCTCCTTCGGTCCTCCGATCGTTGTCAGAAGTAAGTTGGCCGCAGTGTTATCACTCATGGTTA
TGGCAGCACTGCATAATTCTCTTACTGTCATGCCATCCGTAAGATGCTTTTCTGTGACTGGTGAGTACTC
AACCAAGTCATTCTGAGAATAGTGTATGCGGCGACCGAGTTGCTCTTGCCCGGCGTCAATACGGGATAAT
ACCGCGCCACATAGCAGAACTTTAAAAGTGCTCATCATTGGAAAACGTTCTTCGGGGCGAAAACTCTCAA
GGATCTTACCGCTGTTGAGATCCAGTTCGATGTAACCCACTCGTGCACCCAACTGATCTTCAGCATCTTT
TACTTTCACCAGCGTTTCTGGGTGAGCAAAAACAGGAAGGCAAAATGCCGCAAAAAAGGGAATAAGGGCG
ACACGGAAATGTTGAATACTCATACTCTTCCTTTTTCAATATTATTGAAGCATTTATCAGGGTTATTGTC
TCATGAGCGGATACATATTTGAATGTATTTAGAAAAATAAACAAATAGGGGTTCCGCGCACATTTCCCCG
AAAAGTGCCACCTGACGTCTAAGAAACCATTATTATCATGACATTAACCTATAAAAATAGGCGTATCACG
AGGCCCTTTCGTC
Features (pLannotate 1.2.2; 12 found; start..end, strand, type, name):
    137..236     +  misc_feature   bom (fragment): basis of mobility region from pBR322
    242..396     -  CDS            lacZα (fragment): LacZα fragment of β-galactosidase; lacZ fragment
    399..435     -  misc_feature   MCS (fragment): pUC18/19 multiple cloning site
    600..617     -  promoter       CeU6 promoter (fragment): promoter for the C. elegans R07E5.16 U6 snRNA gene (Dickinson et al., 2013)
    686..702     -  protein_bind   lac operator: The lac repressor binds to the lac operator to inhibit transcription in E. coli. This inhibition can be relieved by adding lactose or isopropyl-β-D-thiogalactopyranoside (IPTG). lac repressor encoded by lacI
    710..740     -  promoter       lac promoter: promoter for the E. coli lac operon
    755..776     -  protein_bind   CAP binding site: CAP binding activates transcription in the presence of cAMP. E. coli catabolite activator protein
    789..881     -  CDS            lacI (fragment): lac repressor; lacI; The lac repressor binds to the lac operator to inhibit transcription in E. coli. This inhibition can be relieved by adding lactose or isopropyl-β-D-thiogalactopyranoside (IPTG).
   1064..1652    -  rep_origin     ori: high-copy-number ColE1/pMB1/pBR322/pUC origin of replication
   1823..2683    -  CDS            AmpR: β-lactamase; bla; confers resistance to ampicillin, carbenicillin, and related antibiotics
   2684..2788    -  promoter       AmpR promoter: bla
   2883..35      +  CDS            rop (fragment) (across the origin): Rop protein, which maintains plasmids at low copy number; rop
