[The description below was written by a language model from this plasmid's Addgene catalogue record and pLannotate feature annotations shown in this document.]
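Description:
pVR2-m6 is a small bacterial plasmid of about 2.9 kb, built on the pUC18 cloning vector. It is propagated in E. coli through the high-copy ColE1/pUC-type origin and selected with ampicillin via the β-lactamase (AmpR) gene and its native promoter. The feature table otherwise shows the usual pUC18 remnants: the lac promoter, operator and CAP site, an interrupted lacZα fragment and part of the multiple cloning site, plus short bom, rop and lacI fragments. An 18-nt hit to a C. elegans U6 promoter falls within the insert region. It is almost certainly a spurious match and not a functional element.

The payload is not annotated by the automated feature table, but the catalogue entry describes two adjacent pieces cloned into the polylinker. The first is a 42 bp E. coli RecA promoter between BamHI and KpnI. The second is a 163 bp segment between KpnI and EcoRI, made up of a stretch lacking A residues followed by the 5′ UTR of the Bacillus subtilis queC gene, which contains the preQ1 riboswitch. An initial transcribed region missing one nucleotide is a standard device for halting RNA polymerase by omitting that NTP, which gives synchronized elongation complexes, although the record does not state this purpose.

This variant differs from the parent pVR2 by an insertion of two U residues immediately after the riboswitch aptamer, which changes the spacing between the aptamer and the downstream sequence. According to the associated publication title, the plasmid family was used to study how ligand binding couples riboswitch folding to transcriptional pausing. It most likely serves as a transcription template and not as a protein expression vector.
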