Addgene plasmid #84725: pVR2-m6
Purpose: pVR2 but with an insertion of 2 U's immediately following the riboswitch aptamer
Depositing lab: Nils Walter. Depositing organization: University of Michigan. Publication: Ligand Modulates Cross-Coupling between Riboswitch Folding and Transcriptional Pausing. Widom JR, Nedialkov YA, Rai V, Hayes RL, Brooks CL 3rd, Artsimovitch I, Walter NG. Mol Cell. 2018 Nov 1;72(3):541-552.e6. doi: 10.1016/j.molcel.2018.08.046. PubMed 30388413.
Backbone
  Vector backbone: pUC18
  Backbone manufacturer: ThermoFisher Scientific
  Backbone size w/o insert (bp): 2686
  Total vector size (bp): 2882
  Vector type: Bacterial Expression
Growth in bacteria
  Bacterial resistance: Ampicillin, 100 μg/mL
  Growth temperature: 37°C
  Growth strain: DH5alpha
  Copy number: Unknown
Gene/Insert 1
  Gene/Insert name: E. coli RecA promoter
  Species: E. coli
  Insert size (bp): 42
  GenBank ID: NC_000913.3 (2,823,819..2,823,860) NC_000913.3
  Cloning method: Restriction Enzyme; 5′ cloning site BamHI (not destroyed); 3′ cloning site KpnI (not destroyed)
  Sequencing primers: 5′ TGTAAAACGACGGCCAGT
Gene/Insert 2
  Gene/Insert name: stretch lacking A's followed by 5' UTR of queC gene (alt name: preQ1 riboswitch)
  Species: Bacillus subtilis
  Insert size (bp): 163
  Mutation: insertion of 2 Us between positions 39 and 40 of annotated "BSU_misc_RNA_22"
  GenBank ID: NC_000964.3 (1,439,265..1,439,415) NC_000964.3
  Cloning method: Restriction Enzyme; 5′ cloning site KpnI (not destroyed); 3′ cloning site EcoRI (not destroyed)
  Sequencing primers: 5′ TGTAAAACGACGGCCAGT
Resource information
  A portion of this plasmid was derived from a plasmid made by: Catherine Eichhorn at the University of Michigan
Terms and licenses: Academic/Nonprofit Terms; Industry Terms: Not Available to Industry
How to cite: pVR2-m6 was a gift from Nils Walter (Addgene plasmid # 84725 ; http://n2t.net/addgene:84725 ; RRID:Addgene_84725)
