>Addgene plasmid #84725 | pVR2-m6 | depositor partial sequence | sequence record 162513 | M13 forward primer, covers promoter and region encoding riboswitch
ANGCGCAGNNGNCCTNGAGGATCCCAAAACACTTGATACTGGTATGAGCATACAGTATAATTGCTTCGGT
ACCGCTCTGCGTTCCGTGCGATATGCGGGAGAGGTTCTAGCTACACCCTCTATAAAAAACTAATTGGACG
AGCTGTATCCTTGGATACGGCCTTTTTTATGTTTTTCTAGAGCACCTTCCGAAAAAAGGTGTTTTTTTGC
GTGAATTAGCTGTAGCGATGTCTCTCGCGAATTCGTAATCATGTCATAGCTGTTTCCTGTGTGAAATTGT
TATCCGCTCACAATTCCACACAACATACGAGCCGGAAGCATAAAGTGTAAAGCCTGGGGTGCCTAATGAG
TGAGCTAACTCACATTAATTGCGTTGCGCTCACTGCCCGCTTTCCAGTCGGGAAACCTGTCGTGCCAGCT
GCATTAATGAATCGGCCAACGCGCGGGGAGAGGCGGTTTGCGTATTGGGCGCTCTTCCGCTTCCTCGCTC
ACTGACTCGCTGCGCTCGGTCGTTCGGCTGCGGCGAGCGGTATCAGCTCACTCAAAGGCGGTAATACGGT
TATCCACAGAATCAGGGGATAACGCAGGAAAGAACATGTGAGCAAAAGGCCAGCAAAAGGCCAGGAACCG
TAAAAAGGCCGCGTTGCTGGCGTTTTTCCATAGGCTCCGCCCCCCTGACGAGCATCACAAAAATCGACGC
TCAAGTCAGAGGTGGCGAAACCCGACAGGACTATAAAGATACCAGGCGTTTCCCCCTGGAAGCTCCCTCG
TGCGCTCTCCTGTTCCGACCCTGCCGCTTACCGGATACCTGTCCGCCTTTCTCCCTTCGGGAAGCGTGGC
GCTTTCTCATAGCTCACGCTGTAGGTATCTCAGTTCGGTGTAGGTCGTTCGCTCCAAGCTGGGCTGTGTG
CACGAACCCCCCGTTCAGCCCGACCGCTGCGCCTTATCCGGTAACTATCGTCTTGAGTCCAACCCGGTAA
GAAACGAACTTATCGCCACTGGCAGCAGCCACTGGGTAACAGGATTANCANANCGAGGTATGTAGGCGGT
GCTACAAAATTCTTGAANNNGGNGNCCTAACTACGGCTACNCTAAAAAAACAGTATTTGGTATCTGCGCC
CNNGCTGAAAACNAGTNACCTTCNGGAAAAAAANTNGGNAANCTNNTGAATCNGNCAAAANAAACNACCN
NCTGGNANCGGGNGGGTTTTTTTNTTTTGCAAGCCNCCAAAATACNCCCCAAAAAAAAAGGAATCCCAAN
AAAAATCNTTTGAATTTTTTNCCNCGGGGGTNTGAACCCNCCAGGGGAANCAAAAACCCCCGTTAAGGGG
ATTTGGGTCCAGNAAATTTCAAAAAGGAATNNCCCCCAAAATCCNTTTAAATTAAAAAANAANTTTTAAA
CCCCCCAAGTTTANTTGAAANAANTGGGGTCGANNANTNCCAANGGTTAACNGGGGGGNCCTTTTCCNGN
AANGGTNNTTTNNTTANCNAAAGGGCNGAANNCCCCNGGGNAAAAAANAAAANNGGGGGNCTCCCTTGNN
C
