>Addgene plasmid #84725 | pVR2-m6 | addgene partial sequence | sequence record 167508 | Tac-promoter 5'-GAGCGGATAACAATTTCACACAGG-3'
ATTCGCGAGAGACATCGCTACAGCTAATTCACGCAAAAAAACACCTTTTTTCGGAAGGTGCTCTAGAAAA
ACATAAAAAAGGCCGTATCCAAGGATACAGCTCGTCCAATTAGTTTTTTATAGAGGGTGTAGCTAGAACC
TCTCCCGCATATCGCACGGAACGCAGAGCGGTACCGAAGCAATTATACTGTATGCTCATACAGTATCAAG
TGTTTTGGGATCCTCTAGAGTCGACCTGCAGGCATGCAAGCTTGGCACTGGCCGTCGTTTTACAACGTCG
TGACTGGGAAAACCCTGGCGTTACCCAACTTAATCGCCTTGCAGCACATCCCCCTTTCGCCAGCTGGCGT
AATAGCGAAGAGGCCCGCACCGATCGCCCTTCCCAACAGTTGCGCAGCCTGAATGGCGAATGGCGCCTGA
TGCGGTATTTTCTCCTTACGCATCTGTGCGGTATTTCACACCGCATATGGTGCACTCTCAGTACAATCTG
CTCTGATGCCGCATAGTTAAGCCAGCCCCGACACCCGCCAACACCCGCTGACGCGCCCTGACGGGCTTGT
CTGCTCCCGGCATCCGCTTACAGACAAGCTGTGACCGTCTCCGGGAGCTGCATGTGTCAGAGGTTTTCAC
CGTCATCACCGAAACGCGCGAGACGAAAGGGCCTCGTGATACGCCTATTTTTATAGGTTAATGTCATGAT
AATAATGGTTTCTTAGACGTCAGGTGGCACTTTTCGGGGAAATGTGCGCGGAACCCCTATTTGTTTATTT
TTCTAAATACATTCAAATATGTATCCGCTCATGAGACAATAACCCTGATAAATGCTTCAATAATATTGAA
AAAGGAAGAGTATGAGTATTCAACATTTCCGTGTCGCCCTTATTCCCTTTTTTGCGGCATTTTGCCTTCC
TGTTTTTGCTCACCCAGAAACGCTGGTGAAAGTAAAA
