>Addgene plasmid #84725 | pVR2-m6 | addgene partial sequence | sequence record 167509 | M13pUC-Fwd 5'-CCCAGTCACGACGTTGTAAAACG-3'
TTGCATGCCTGCAGGTCGACTCTAGAGGATCCCAAAACACTTGATACTGTATGAGCATACAGTATAATTG
CTTCGGTACCGCTCTGCGTTCCGTGCGATATGCGGGAGAGGTTCTAGCTACACCCTCTATAAAAAACTAA
TTGGACGAGCTGTATCCTTGGATACGGCCTTTTTTATGTTTTTCTAGAGCACCTTCCGAAAAAAGGTGTT
TTTTTGCGTGAATTAGCTGTAGCGATGTCTCTCGCGAATTCGTAATCATGTCATAGCTGTTTCCTGTGTG
AAATTGTTATCCGCTCACAATTCCACACAACATACGAGCCGGAAGCATAAAGTGTAAAGCCTGGGGTGCC
TAATGAGTGAGCTAACTCACATTAATTGCGTTGCGCTCACTGCCCGCTTTCCAGTCGGGAAACCTGTCGT
GCCAGCTGCATTAATGAATCGGCCAACGCGCGGGGAGAGGCGGTTTGCGTATTGGGCGCTCTTCCGCTTC
CTCGCTCACTGACTCGCTGCGCTCGGTCGTTCGGCTGCGGCGAGCGGTATCAGCTCACTCAAAGGCGGTA
ATACGGTTATCCACAGAATCAGGGGATAACGCAGGAAAGAACATGTGAGCAAAAGGCCAGCAAAAGGCCA
GGAACCGTAAAAAGGCCGCGTTGCTGGCGTTTTTCCATAGGCTCCGCCCCCCTGACGAGCATCACAAAAA
TCGACGCTCAAGTCAGAGGTGGCGAAACCCGACAGGACTATAAAGATACCAGGCGTTTCCCCCTGGAAGC
TCCCTCGTGCGCTCTCCTGTTCCGACCCTGCCGCTTACCGGATACCTGTCCGCCTTTCTCCCTTCGGGAA
GCGTGGCGCTTTCTCATAGCTCACGCTGTAGGTATCTCAGTTCGGTGTAGGTCGTTCGCTCCAAGCTGGG
CTGTGTGCACGAACCCCCCGTTCAGCCCGACCGCTGCGCCTTATCCGGTAACTATCGTCTTGAGTCCAAC
CCGGTAAGACACGACTTATCGCCACTGGCAGCAGCCACTGG
